Addgene plasmid #186579: σ2-mCherry
Purpose: Expression of adaptor protein 2 (AP2) sigma subunit AP2S1 tagged with mCherry
Depositing lab: Stephen Royle. Publication: Recruitment of clathrin to intracellular membranes is sufficient for vesicle formation. Kuey C, Sittewelle M, Larocque G, Hernandez-Gonzalez M, Royle SJ. Elife. 2022 Jul 19;11. pii: 78929. doi: 10.7554/eLife.78929. PubMed 35852853.
Backbone
  Vector backbone: pmCherry-N1
  Backbone manufacturer: Clontech
  Total vector size (bp): 5119
  Vector type: Mammalian Expression
  Selectable markers: Neomycin (select with G418)
Growth in bacteria
  Bacterial resistance: Kanamycin, 50 μg/mL
  Growth temperature: 37°C
  Growth strain: DH5alpha
  Copy number: High Copy
Gene/Insert
  Gene/Insert name: AP2S1 (alt name: AP-2 complex subunit sigma)
  Species: H. sapiens (human)
  Entrez Gene: AP2S1 (a.k.a. AP17, CLAPS2, FBH3, FBHOk, HHC3)
  Promoter: CMV
  Tag / fusion protein: mCherry (C terminal on insert)
  Cloning method: Restriction Enzyme; 5′ cloning site XhoI (not destroyed); 3′ cloning site XmaI (not destroyed)
  Sequencing primers: 5′ 5CMV
Terms and licenses: Academic/Nonprofit Terms; Industry Terms: Not Available to Industry
How to cite: σ2-mCherry was a gift from Stephen Royle (Addgene plasmid # 186579 ; http://n2t.net/addgene:186579 ; RRID:Addgene_186579)
