[The description below was written by a language model from this plasmid's Addgene catalogue record and pLannotate feature annotations shown in this document.]
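Description:
σ2-mCherry is a 5,119 bp mammalian expression plasmid built on the Clontech pmCherry-N1 backbone. It encodes the human AP2S1 gene, the sigma (σ2) subunit of the adaptor protein 2 (AP-2) complex, fused at its C terminus to the red fluorescent protein mCherry. The AP2S1 coding sequence was inserted between the XhoI and XmaI sites of the multiple cloning site, both of which remain intact. This places it downstream of the human cytomegalovirus immediate early enhancer and promoter and in frame with mCherry across a short linker. An SV40 polyadenylation signal terminates the fusion transcript. The short large T antigen fragment annotated just upstream of that signal most likely reflects the SV40-derived sequence around it rather than a functional element.

The plasmid is propagated in E. coli through a high-copy ColE1/pUC-type origin and also carries an f1 phage origin. A single Tn5 aminoglycoside phosphotransferase gene (NeoR/KanR) provides selection in both hosts. A bacterial bla-type promoter drives it for kanamycin resistance, and the SV40 enhancer/early promoter drives it in mammalian cells for G418 selection, with an HSV TK polyadenylation signal downstream. The small ble and bGH poly(A) fragments in the annotation appear to be incidental partial matches in the backbone.

AP-2 is a coat adaptor that selects cargo and recruits clathrin during clathrin-mediated endocytosis. Expressing mCherry-tagged σ2 therefore offers a way to label the AP-2 complex, and so clathrin-coated structures, for fluorescence microscopy in transfected mammalian cells. The associated publication concerns clathrin recruitment to intracellular membranes and vesicle formation, which fits this use.
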