Features (pLannotate 1.2.2; 15 found; start..end, strand, type, name):
     61..364     +  enhancer       CMV enhancer: human cytomegalovirus immediate early enhancer
    365..568     +  promoter       CMV promoter: human cytomegalovirus (CMV) immediate early promoter
    591..618     +  misc_feature   MCS (fragment): multiple cloning site
    625..1050    +  CDS            AP2S1: AP2S1_HUMAN - Also known as AP17, CLAPS2. Experimental evidence at protein level: Swiss-Prot protein existence level 1. Component of the adaptor protein complex 2 (AP-2). Adaptor protein complexes function in protein Transport via Transport vesicles in different membrane traffic pathways. Adaptor protein complexes are vesicle coat components and appear to be involved in cargo selection and vesicle formation. AP-2 is involved in clathrin-dependent endocytosis in which cargo proteins are incorporated into vesicles surrounded by clathrin (clathrin-coated vesicles, CCVs) which are destined for fus
   1075..1782    +  CDS            mCherry: mCherry is a basic (constitutively fluorescent) red fluorescent protein published in 2004, derived from Discosoma sp.. It is reported to be a very rapidly-maturing monomer with low acid sensitivity.
   1801..1884    +  CDS            large T antigen (fragment): large T antigen from SV40 (simian virus 40)
   1907..2028    +  polyA_signal   SV40 poly(A) signal: SV40 polyadenylation signal
   2062..2490    -  rep_origin     f1 ori (sequence partly withheld): f1 bacteriophage origin of replication; arrow indicates direction of (+) strand synthesis
   2517..2621    +  promoter       AmpR promoter: bla
   2623..2980    +  promoter       SV40 promoter: SV40 enhancer and early promoter
   3015..3809    +  CDS            NeoR/KanR: aminoglycoside phosphotransferase from Tn5; aph(3')-II (or nptII); confers resistance to neomycin, kanamycin, and G418 (Geneticin®)
   3830..3982    +  CDS            ble (fragment): BLE_KLEPN - Experimental evidence at protein level: Swiss-Prot protein existence level 1. Binding protein with a strong affinity to the bleomycin family of antibiotics. Binds to CL990; an antimitotic-antibiotic compound. From Klebsiella pneumoniae.
   4041..4088    +  polyA_signal   HSV TK poly(A) signal: herpes simplex virus thymidine kinase polyadenylation signal (Cole and Stacy, 1985)
   4179..4195    -  polyA_signal   bGH poly(A) signal (fragment): bovine growth hormone polyadenylation signal
   4417..5005    +  rep_origin     ori: high-copy-number ColE1/pMB1/pBR322/pUC origin of replication
>Addgene plasmid #186579 | σ2-mCherry | addgene full sequence | sequence record 373366 | Addgene NGS Result
TAGTTATTAATAGTAATCAATTACGGGGTCATTAGTTCATAGCCCATATATGGAGTTCCGCGTTACATAA
CTTACGGTAAATGGCCCGCCTGGCTGACCGCCCAACGACCCCCGCCCATTGACGTCAATAATGACGTATG
TTCCCATAGTAACGCCAATAGGGACTTTCCATTGACGTCAATGGGTGGAGTATTTACGGTAAACTGCCCA
CTTGGCAGTACATCAAGTGTATCATATGCCAAGTACGCCCCCTATTGACGTCAATGACGGTAAATGGCCC
GCCTGGCATTATGCCCAGTACATGACCTTATGGGACTTTCCTACTTGGCAGTACATCTACGTATTAGTCA
TCGCTATTACCATGGTGATGCGGTTTTGGCAGTACATCAATGGGCGTGGATAGCGGTTTGACTCACGGGG
ATTTCCAAGTCTCCACCCCATTGACGTCAATGGGAGTTTGTTTTGGCACCAAAATCAACGGGACTTTCCA
AAATGTCGTAACAACTCCGCCCCATTGACGCAAATGGGCGGTAGGCGTGTACGGTGGGAGGTCTATATAA
GCAGAGCTGGTTTAGTGAACCGTCAGATCCGCTAGCGCTACCGGACTCAGATCTCGAGGCCACCATGATC
CGCTTTATCCTCATCCAGAACCGGGCAGGCAAGACGCGCCTGGCCAAGTGGTACATGCAGTTTGATGATG
ATGAGAAACAGAAGCTGATCGAGGAGGTGCATGCCGTGGTCACCGTCCGAGACGCCAAACACACCAACTT
TGTGGAGTTCCGGAACTTTAAGATCATTTACCGCCGCTATGCTGGCCTCTACTTCTGCATCTGTGTGGAT
GTCAATGACAACAACCTGGCTTACCTGGAGGCCATTCACAACTTCGTGGAGGTCTTAAACGAATATTTCC
ACAATGTCTGTGAACTGGACCTGGTGTTCAACTTCTACAAGGTTTACACGGTCGTGGACGAGATGTTCCT
GGCTGGCGAAATCCGAGAGACCAGCCAGACGAAGGTGCTGAAACAGCTGCTGATGCTACAGTCCCTGGAG
TCCCGGGATCCACCGGTCGCCACCATGGTGAGCAAGGGCGAGGAGGATAACATGGCCATCATCAAGGAGT
TCATGCGCTTCAAGGTGCACATGGAGGGCTCCGTGAACGGCCACGAGTTCGAGATCGAGGGCGAGGGCGA
GGGCCGCCCCTACGAGGGCACCCAGACCGCCAAGCTGAAGGTGACCAAGGGTGGCCCCCTGCCCTTCGCC
TGGGACATCCTGTCCCCTCAGTTCATGTACGGCTCCAAGGCCTACGTGAAGCACCCCGCCGACATCCCCG
ACTACTTGAAGCTGTCCTTCCCCGAGGGCTTCAAGTGGGAGCGCGTGATGAACTTCGAGGACGGCGGCGT
GGTGACCGTGACCCAGGACTCCTCCCTGCAGGACGGCGAGTTCATCTACAAGGTGAAGCTGCGCGGCACC
AACTTCCCCTCCGACGGCCCCGTAATGCAGAAGAAGACCATGGGCTGGGAGGCCTCCTCCGAGCGGATGT
ACCCCGAGGACGGCGCCCTGAAGGGCGAGATCAAGCAGAGGCTGAAGCTGAAGGACGGCGGCCACTACGA
CGCTGAGGTCAAGACCACCTACAAGGCCAAGAAGCCCGTGCAGCTGCCCGGCGCCTACAACGTCAACATC
AAGTTGGACATCACCTCCCACAACGAGGACTACACCATCGTGGAACAGTACGAACGCGCCGAGGGCCGCC
ACTCCACCGGCGGCATGGACGAGCTGTACAAGTAAGCGGCCGCGACTCTAGATCATAATCAGCCATACCA
CATTTGTAGAGGTTTTACTTGCTTTAAAAAACCTCCCACACCTCCCCCTGAACCTGAAACATAAAATGAA
TGCAATTGTTGTTGTTAACTTGTTTATTGCAGCTTATAATGGTTACAAATAAAGCAATAGCATCACAAAT
TTCACAAATAAAGCATTTTTTTCACTGCATTCTAGTTGTGGTTTGTCCAAACTCATCAATGTATCTTAAG
GCGTAAATTGTAAGCGTTAATATTTTGTTAAAATTCGCGTTAAATTTTTGTTAAATCAGCTCATTTTTTA
ACCAATAGGCCGAAATCGGCAAAATCCCTTATAAATCAAAAGAATAGACCGAGATAGGGT
[37 nt withheld, positions 2161-2197]
AAAGAACGTGGACTCCAACGTCAAAGG
[49 nt withheld, positions 2225-2273]
T
[91 nt withheld, positions 2275-2365]
G
[124 nt withheld, positions 2367-2490]
CAGGTGGCACTTTTCGGGGAAATGTGCGCGGAACCCCTATTTGTTTATTTTTCTAAATACATTCAAATAT
GTATCCGCTCATGAGACAATAACCCTGATAAATGCTTCAATAATATTGAAAAAGGAAGAGTCCTGAGGCG
GAAAGAACCAGCTGTGGAATGTGTGTCAGTTAGGGTGTGGAAAGTCCCCAGGCTCCCCAGCAGGCAGAAG
TATGCAAAGCATGCATCTCAATTAGTCAGCAACCAGGTGTGGAAAGTCCCCAGGCTCCCCAGCAGGCAGA
AGTATGCAAAGCATGCATCTCAATTAGTCAGCAACCATAGTCCCGCCCCTAACTCCGCCCATCCCGCCCC
TAACTCCGCCCAGTTCCGCCCATTCTCCGCCCCATGGCTGACTAATTTTTTTTATTTATGCAGAGGCCGA
GGCCGCCTCGGCCTCTGAGCTATTCCAGAAGTAGTGAGGAGGCTTTTTTGGAGGCCTAGGCTTTTGCAAA
GATCGATCAAGAGACAGGATGAGGATCGTTTCGCATGATTGAACAAGATGGATTGCACGCAGGTTCTCCG
GCCGCTTGGGTGGAGAGGCTATTCGGCTATGACTGGGCACAACAGACAATCGGCTGCTCTGATGCCGCCG
TGTTCCGGCTGTCAGCGCAGGGGCGCCCGGTTCTTTTTGTCAAGACCGACCTGTCCGGTGCCCTGAATGA
ACTGCAAGACGAGGCAGCGCGGCTATCGTGGCTGGCCACGACGGGCGTTCCTTGCGCAGCTGTGCTCGAC
GTTGTCACTGAAGCGGGAAGGGACTGGCTGCTATTGGGCGAAGTGCCGGGGCAGGATCTCCTGTCATCTC
ACCTTGCTCCTGCCGAGAAAGTATCCATCATGGCTGATGCAATGCGGCGGCTGCATACGCTTGATCCGGC
TACCTGCCCATTCGACCACCAAGCGAAACATCGCATCGAGCGAGCACGTACTCGGATGGAAGCCGGTCTT
GTCGATCAGGATGATCTGGACGAAGAGCATCAGGGGCTCGCGCCAGCCGAACTGTTCGCCAGGCTCAAGG
CGAGCATGCCCGACGGCGAGGATCTCGTCGTGACCCATGGCGATGCCTGCTTGCCGAATATCATGGTGGA
AAATGGCCGCTTTTCTGGATTCATCGACTGTGGCCGGCTGGGTGTGGCGGACCGCTATCAGGACATAGCG
TTGGCTACCCGTGATATTGCTGAAGAGCTTGGCGGCGAATGGGCTGACCGCTTCCTCGTGCTTTACGGTA
TCGCCGCTCCCGATTCGCAGCGCATCGCCTTCTATCGCCTTCTTGACGAGTTCTTCTGAGCGGGACTCTG
GGGTTCGAAATGACCGACCAAGCGACGCCCAACCTGCCATCACGAGATTTCGATTCCACCGCCGCCTTCT
ATGAAAGGTTGGGCTTCGGAATCGTTTTCCGGGACGCCGGCTGGATGATCCTCCAGCGCGGGGATCTCAT
GCTGGAGTTCTTCGCCCACCCTAGGGGGAGGCTAACTGAAACACGGAAGGAGACAATACCGGAAGGAACC
CGCGCTATGACGGCAATAAAAAGACAGAATAAAACGCACGGTGTTGGGTCGTTTGTTCATAAACGCGGGG
TTCGGTCCCAGGGCTGGCACTCTGTCGATACCCCACCGAGACCCCATTGGGGCCAATACGCCCGCGTTTC
TTCCTTTTCCCCACCCCACCCCCCAAGTTCGGGTGAAGGCCCAGGGCTCGCAGCCAACGTCGGGGCGGCA
GGCCCTGCCATAGCCTCAGGTTACTCATATATACTTTAGATTGATTTAAAACTTCATTTTTAATTTAAAA
GGATCTAGGTGAAGATCCTTTTTGATAATCTCATGACCAAAATCCCTTAACGTGAGTTTTCGTTCCACTG
AGCGTCAGACCCCGTAGAAAAGATCAAAGGATCTTCTTGAGATCCTTTTTTTCTGCGCGTAATCTGCTGC
TTGCAAACAAAAAAACCACCGCTACCAGCGGTGGTTTGTTTGCCGGATCAAGAGCTACCAACTCTTTTTC
CGAAGGTAACTGGCTTCAGCAGAGCGCAGATACCAAATACTGTTCTTCTAGTGTAGCCGTAGTTAGGCCA
CCACTTCAAGAACTCTGTAGCACCGCCTACATACCTCGCTCTGCTAATCCTGTTACCAGTGGCTGCTGCC
AGTGGCGATAAGTCGTGTCTTACCGGGTTGGACTCAAGACGATAGTTACCGGATAAGGCGCAGCGGTCGG
GCTGAACGGGGGGTTCGTGCACACAGCCCAGCTTGGAGCGAACGACCTACACCGAACTGAGATACCTACA
GCGTGAGCTATGAGAAAGCGCCACGCTTCCCGAAGGGAGAAAGGCGGACAGGTATCCGGTAAGCGGCAGG
GTCGGAACAGGAGAGCGCACGAGGGAGCTTCCAGGGGGAAACGCCTGGTATCTTTATAGTCCTGTCGGGT
TTCGCCACCTCTGACTTGAGCGTCGATTTTTGTGATGCTCGTCAGGGGGGCGGAGCCTATGGAAAAACGC
CAGCAACGCGGCCTTTTTACGGTTCCTGGCCTTTTGCTGGCCTTTTGCTCACATGTTCTTTCCTGCGTTA
TCCCCTGATTCTGTGGATAACCGTATTACCGCCATGCAT
